Addgene plasmid #238838: TNIK-NanoLuc Fusion Vector
Purpose: Express TNIK-NanoLuc Fusion Protein in Mammalian Cells under a CMV promoter
Depositing lab: Promega Corporation.
Backbone
  Vector backbone: pFC32K-low Nluc CMV-Hygro Flexi(R) Vector
  Vector type: Mammalian Expression
Growth in bacteria
  Bacterial resistance: Kanamycin, 50 μg/mL
  Growth temperature: 37°C
  Growth strain: DH5alpha
  Copy number: Low Copy
Gene/Insert
  Gene/Insert name: TNIK
  Species: H. sapiens (human)
  Entrez Gene: TNIK (a.k.a. MRT54)
  Promoter: CMV
  Tag / fusion protein: NanoLuc (R) (C terminal on backbone)
  Cloning method: Other
Terms and licenses: Academic/Nonprofit Terms; Industry Terms
How to cite: TNIK-NanoLuc Fusion Vector was a gift from Promega Corporation (Addgene plasmid # 238838)
