[The description below was written by a language model from this plasmid's Addgene catalogue record and pLannotate feature annotations shown in this document.]
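Description:
TNIK-NanoLuc Fusion Vector is a mammalian expression plasmid built on Promega's pFC32K-low Nluc CMV-Hygro Flexi backbone, designed to produce human TNIK (TRAF2 and NCK-interacting kinase, a serine/threonine kinase that activates Wnt target-gene expression) fused at its C terminus to NanoLuc luciferase. In the annotated sequence, the CMV enhancer and immediate-early promoter are followed by a chimeric β-globin/immunoglobulin intron, which generally improves transcript processing. A T7 promoter comes next and could support in vitro transcription. The TNIK coding sequence then runs directly into human codon-optimized Nluc, and an SV40 polyadenylation signal terminates the transcript.

The plasmid is propagated in E. coli at low copy, consistent with the annotated p15A origin, and is selected with kanamycin. Resistance comes from a neo (nptII) gene placed behind tandem SV40 early and EM7 promoters and followed by a synthetic poly(A) signal. This arrangement lets the same gene be expressed in bacteria and, in principle, in mammalian cells. Although the backbone name mentions "Hygro", no hygromycin resistance gene appears in the feature table.

The sequenced record (about 14.7 kb) also contains tnpA and tnpR, the transposase and resolvase genes of Tn1000, in the backbone region between the p15A origin and the neo cassette. These are not expected vector parts and may reflect a transposon insertion acquired during propagation, though the record does not comment on this. Several short fragment annotations and the Alternaria ALTA2 hit are probably incidental similarity matches.

The record states no application beyond expressing the fusion in mammalian cells. Kinase-NanoLuc fusions of this type generally serve as luminescent donors in bioluminescence energy transfer assays of target engagement or protein interaction.
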