Features (pLannotate 1.2.2; 25 found; start..end, strand, type, name):
    607..654     -  promoter       EM7 promoter: synthetic bacterial promoter&nbsp
    669..1026    -  promoter       SV40 promoter: SV40 enhancer and early promoter
   1091..1142    +  misc_feature   bom (fragment): basis of mobility region from pBR322
   1143..1175    -  rep_origin     M13 ori (fragment): M13 bacteriophage origin of replication; arrow indicates direction of (+) strand synthesis
   1180..1248    +  CDS            large T antigen (fragment): large T antigen from SV40 (simian virus 40)
   1271..1392    +  polyA_signal   SV40 poly(A) signal: SV40 polyadenylation signal
   1414..1433    -  terminator     T7 terminator (fragment): transcription terminator for bacteriophage T7 RNA polymerase
   1441..1490    -  CDS            SET1 (fragment): solubility-enhancement tag derived from T7 phage gene 10B
   1497..1526    -  misc_feature   MCS (fragment): pUC18/19 multiple cloning site
   1535..2047    -  CDS            Nluc: NanoLuc® luciferase human codon-optimized
   2069..6148    -  CDS            TNIK: TNIK_HUMAN - Also known as KIAA0551. Experimental evidence at protein level: Swiss-Prot protein existence level 1. Serine/threonine kinase that acts as an essential activator of the Wnt signaling pathway. Recruited to promoters of Wnt target genes and required to activate their expression. May act by phosphorylating TCF4/TCF7L2. Appears to act upstream of the JUN N- terminal pathway. May play a role in the response to environmental stress. Part of a signaling complex composed of NEDD4, RAP2A and TNIK which regulates neuronal dendrite extension and arborization during development. More generall
   6162..6180    -  promoter       T7 promoter: promoter for bacteriophage T7 RNA polymerase
   6224..6356    -  intron         chimeric intron: chimera between introns from human β-globin and immunoglobulin heavy chain genes
   6495..6694    -  promoter       CMV promoter: human cytomegalovirus (CMV) immediate early promoter
   6696..7073    -  enhancer       CMV enhancer: human cytomegalovirus immediate early enhancer
   7266..7337    -  misc_feature   cer region (fragment): ColE1-derived recombination site that helps to maintain plasmids as monomers
   7345..7392    +  mobile_element IS1 (fragment): prokaryotic transposable element IS1
   7386..7412    +  misc_feature   bom (fragment): basis of mobility region from pBR322
   7511..7566    -  rep_origin     RSF ori (fragment): Plasmids containing the RSF 1030 origin of replication can be propagated in E. coli cells that contain additional plasmids with compatible origins.
   7654..8199    -  rep_origin     p15A ori: Plasmids containing the medium-copy-number p15A origin of replication can be propagated in E. coli cells that contain a second plasmid with the ColE1 origin.
   9150..9701    -  CDS            ALTA2: ALTA2_ALTAL - Experimental evidence at protein level: Swiss-Prot protein existence level 1. From Alternaria alternata (Alternaria rot fungus) (Torula alternata).
  10440..10988   -  CDS            tnpR: TNR1_ECOLI - Experimental evidence at protein level: Swiss-Prot protein existence level 1. This protein catalyzes the site-specific recombination of the transposon and also regulates its frequency of transposition. From Escherichia coli (strain K12).
  11152..14157   +  CDS            tnpA: TNPA_ECOLI - Protein inferred from homology: Swiss-Prot protein existence level 3. Required for transposition of transposon Tn1000. From Escherichia coli (strain K12).
  14342..14390   -  polyA_signal   poly(A) signal: synthetic polyadenylation signal
  14457..575     -  CDS            neo (across the origin): KKA2_KLEPN - Also known as kan, nptII. Experimental evidence at protein level: Swiss-Prot protein existence level 1. Resistance to kanamycin, neomycin, paromomycin, ribostamycin, butirosin and gentamicin B. From Klebsiella pneumoniae.
>Addgene plasmid #238838 | TNIK-NanoLuc Fusion Vector | addgene full sequence | sequence record 481979 | Addgene NGS Result
CAGGCATCGCCATGGGTCACGACGAGATCCTCGCCGTCGGGCATGCGCGCCTTGAGCCTGGCGAACAGTT
CGGCTGGCGCGAGCCCCTGATGCTCTTCGTCCAGATCATCCTGATCGACAAGACCGGCTTCCATCCGAGT
ACGTGCTCGCTCGATGCGATGTTTCGCTTGGTGGTCGAATGGGCAGGTAGCCGGATCAAGCGTATGCAGC
CGCCGCATTGCATCAGCCATGATGGATACTTTCTCGGCAGGAGCAAGGTGAGATGACAGGAGATCCTGCC
CCGGCACTTCGCCCAATAGCAGCCAGTCCCTTCCCGCTTCAGTGACAACGTCGAGCACAGCTGCGCAAGG
AACGCCCGTCGTGGCCAGCCACGATAGCCGCGCTGCCTCGTCCTGCAGTTCATTCAGGGCACCGGACAGG
TCGGTCTTGACAAAAAGAACCGGGCGCCCCTGCGCTGACAGCCGGAACACGGCGGCATCAGAGCAGCCGA
TTGTCTGTTGTGCCCAGTCATAGCCGAATAGCCTCTCCACCCAAGCGGCCGGAGAACCTGCGTGCAATCC
ATCTTGTTCAATCATGATCTGCCTCCTGGGTTTAGTTCCTCACCTTGTCGTATTATACTATGCCGATATA
CTATGCCGATGATTAATTGTCAACAGTTAATTAAGCTTTTTGCAAAAGCCTAGGCCTCCAAAAAAGCCTC
CTCACTACTTCTGGAATAGCTCAGAGGCCGAGGCGGCCTCGGCCTCTGCATAAATAAAAAAAATTAGTCA
GCCATGGGGCGGAGAATGGGCGGAACTGGGCGGAGTTAGGGGCGGGATGGGCGGAGTTAGGGGCGGGACT
ATGGTTGCTGACTAATTGAGATGCATGCTTTGCATACTTCTGCCTGCTGGGGAGCCTGGGGACTTTCCAC
ACCTGGTTGCTGACTAATTGAGATGCATGCTTTGCATACTTCTGCCTGCTGGGGAGCCTGGGGACTTTCC
ACACCCTAACTGACACACATTCCACAGCTGGTTCTTTCCGCCTCAGAAGGTACCTAACCAAGTTCCTCTT
TCAGAGGTTATTTCAGGCCATGGTGCTGCGCAGATCCGCGTATGCGGTGTGAAATACCGCACAGATGCGT
AAGGAGAAAATACCGCATCAGGAAATTGTAAGCGTTAATATTTTGTTAAAATTCGATTTTACCACATTTG
TAGAGGTTTTACTTGCTTAAAAAAACCTCCCACATCTCCCCCTGAACCTGAAACATAAAATGAATGCAAT
TGTTGTTGTTAACTTGTTTATTGCAGCTTATAATGGTTACAAATAAAGCAATAGCATCACAAATTTCACA
AATAAAGCATTTTTTTCACTGCATTCTAGTTGTGGTTTGTCCAAACTCATCAATGTATCTTATCATGTCT
GCTCGAAGCGGCCGCCCCAAGGGGTTATGCTAGTTATTGCTCAGCGGTGGCAGCAGCCAACTCAGCTTCC
TTTCGGGCTTTGTTAGCAGCCGGATCAGCTTGCATGCCTGCAGGTCGACTCTAGAGTCGCGGCCTTACGC
CAGAATGCGTTCGCACAGCCGCCAGCCGGTCACTCCGTTGATGGTTACTCGGAACAGCAGGGAGCCGTCG
GGGTTGATCAGGCGCTCGTCGATAATTTTGTTGCCGTTCCACAGGGTCCCTGTTACAGTGATCTTTTTGC
CGTCGAACACGGCGATGCCTTCATACGGCCGTCCGAAATAGTCGATCATGTTCGGCGTAACCCCGTCGAT
TACCAGTGTGCCATAGTGCAGGATCACCTTAAAGTGATGATCATCCACAGGGTACACCACCTTAAAAATT
TTTTCGATCTGGCCCATTTGGTCGCCGCTCAGACCTTCATACGGGATGATGACATGGATGTCGATCTTCA
GCCCATTTTCACCGCTCAGGACAATCCTTTGGATCGGAGTTACGGACACCCCGAGATTCTGAAACAAACT
GGACACACCTCCCTGTTCAAGGACTTGGTCCAGGTTGTAGCCGGCTGTCTGTCGCCAGTCCCCAACGAAA
TCTTCGAGTGTGAAGACGCCGCTCGAGCCGAGAGAAACCCAGTTCATCATGGAATTTCTGTTGAGGGTCA
TGAAAAACACTTGGCTACTTCCTCCAGATCGCACGGATGCAAAAAATACCTTATCATTTCTTTCACATAG
AAACTTTAACCTTTGAGCTCGCTTATGCATAAATACTCCATCCAAATGTCCTGTTTCCACTGACCGGATC
TCAATAGCTTTCTCGCCCCAGCCCATTATCTGATTGGAATGAATGTAGGCCACAGACGTGGGCATTTCTC
CCCATTGGAGCACCACATCCTTAGTTATCCGGCCATAGGTGTTTACATACACCCCCTCATCCTCATAGCA
AACAAGCATTTCCATTCCATCTGTTTTAGGCAAGATGACAATAGCATGAGGAGTGATATTGCCCTGAATA
TGAGATGGTATGTAGATATCATAAGAGTTTCCTGAATCAACATCAATTACATGGAAACCAGTGTGTGAAC
CAAAAATAACCTTTAATCTTTGACCTTCTTCTACCGTGAGATCAACTAGCAGAGGCTTGTGCTGGAGATC
TGCAAAAGACTTAAATGCCATGAATTTATGATACGGTTTAGGAGCCCAAGCATATATTTCCACAGCATTC
TTTAAGGCAATCACCAAAAATTTGATCCTTTCATATTTAACAACTTTATAATGTATACAGCCTTCCAAGT
CCCCAACAGTGATCCAGCCTTGTTTCTTTTCTACTTCTGGGTCATTATGTAGTATTCTGTTTCTTAACCA
TGAAAGATAGTAAACTCGTAGCTTATTCTTCTTTCCTGAAATTGTCACAAGGACATTCAGTCCCTCTAGC
ACATCCATCTGCTGAAATCGCCTCCGGTTGATCAGATTATAGACTTTGCCTTGCCCACTTCGGTCCAAAA
GCATCAGGCCATTTTCAGTCCCCACCAGAAGGTTTACACCCCACAGAGCTGCACAAAGTATTTCTGAGTT
GAATCGTTTCTTGTATTTTCTGATTTCTGGTGTGTCGCTATGAGGCCGAATGTTGGTTGGGTTTACATTT
ACCACCGAAATCTTTCTTGCTTCATTGAGTTTGGCCTGTTCTTGCCTAAGAAGTTCGCTAGTAAACAGAG
CTGCGGCTGATGATTCCTCATCCTCTTCATCTTCATCAGTGGGAGACGTCTGGTATACTCTGGGGTCCAC
AAAGGGGGTGAAGGAGGCTTTGGTGCTGCTCCCCATGCCATATTCAGTCCCAGAGTCCATCTCCTGGGAA
TGGGTTGAGACGCGCCCCAGTCCCTCAGTCGGGGTTCCAGCTGGAGAATGGCTCTGCTGCACCAGGTCAG
GGAGGTTGATGTGGCCAGCAAAGCCATTGCTGTCACTGTGGCCAGATCGCTTCTTCTCTCCAGACGTCTC
TCTAATCATCAAGGTTCCTTCTCTTGAAATACTGCCGCTGAAACTGTCCGCATGAGAGGTCTCCAGCCCA
TGCGTCCCCACCATTCCCACATTGTACTGCTCGTTGCTGCCTGGAGCTCCTGTTGGTATCAGTCTGGGTA
TGTCGCTGACAGCCACTGTCCCATCATGGGTCTCGCTCTCTCCATCTTCCTCCTCTTCCTCGCTACTTTC
TGACTCCTCACTGGAGGAGGAGTAATCAGTCACCTTCTTCATTGGGCGGTTTGTTTCTTCAATCCGGAGT
TCTCTTAGTTCTTTGGCTAATGCCGTCAGATCCTCATCTATAGCTTTTTTGTAGCTAGCTGGTCGACTGG
GCCGGGTAATGTCCCTGGATTCTTCTGGTTTCACCTTGGCAGGCTCATGGGGAAGCACAGGTGATCCTTC
TGACTTACTGTTGGCTCGAACTCTGGTGCGTTCACTGGATCCTGCTTGTGATCCAGGCTGGGAGCCTCCT
TGGGAGCTGGGCTGGGAGCTAGGGGTGCTGGAGCTGGAGGAACTGCCACTGCTGGTCCTCTGCAAGGGGC
TCTCCAAGATGGGCTCAGTTCTCCGGAGATCAGGGTTGCTTGCTCTGATGGGTTGAGATCCTAGTCTGGG
TCCCAGAGCACTACCATTCCCAGGAGAATTCTTTCTGGCTAATGCTGGGGATATAGAAGTTGTTCTTTGA
GGCACCTTTGGTGGAATGTCTTCTTCCTGTCGTAACCAAGAGCTTCGGTCAAACTTTTCAATGCGAGTGG
GGAGAGGAGGATTTTCCGAGGTGGGATCTGAGTTCTGGCGTGGCATCTCCACGCGGTGGGAGGTCACGTT
CAGAGCCTCCTGAAACCCAGAGAGGCCCTTTGTGGGCTGCTCGTGCACTGACTGGGAGGCGGTCAAGGCA
GGTCCCTGGGATTTTACAGCTACCAGATGTGGGATCTGGGGATCGACTGGTCTGAGCATGGGGGGTGTTC
GAGCAGGCTGAACTCCACTAATGCTGAAGGACTCCGACCTTGGGGGCAGGTTGGGGTCAGATATCCTGTT
GGCAACCTTGTGAGGCATGGCAGGGGAACTTTGCCGGTTGAGCCTTGACCGTTCTTCTACCTCCTTGGCC
CATGCTGGCTTCTCACTAGGACTCATTCCTTCTTTGTAATGGTACAGTGGCTTCTTCTCCACAGGCCTCT
GCTCCTGCCGCTGATGCTGAAGGGAAACTAAGTAGTCTCTTTCTTGCTTTAGCTGCCTCTGCAGTCTTTC
TGCTTGTCTCTGTTCTTCCAATTGTTTGCGCTTATATTCCAGAAGTAGAGCTTGTTCATGCAGTAGCTGC
TGCTGCAAGATCTCTAACTGTCTCTGCTCCTCCTCTAACTGTCGCCTGATGTATTCCTGTTCATGCTCCG
CACGCCTCCTCTCCTCCTCCCGGCGCATCTGCTCCTCATAGTGCCGGCGCTGCTCCCTCTCCTGCTGCTT
CCGCAGCTCCTTCTCTCGCCTTTGTTGCTCCTCCAGCCGCCGCCTCTGCTCTTTCTGCTCCTCGATGCGC
TTCTGACGCTCGGCCAGCAGCTGCCGCTTGTGCTCCTCATTCTCCCGCTGCTGCTGCTCCAGCTGCTGCC
TCCGTAGGGCCTCAGAACGCTCCTTGTTGGCCAGCTGCAGCCTCAGAAAGTCCCTCCGCAGCGTCGACTC
CCCTGGCAGATTCAGGATGGAGCTGGGCTCTCCTGAGTCATTCTCCTCCTCTTCTTCCTCACTTCCACTG
TACTCATACTCTGTCTCATCTTTTTCTCCTCGCTTCTTCTTTGTTCTATCAATATGGTCCTTGAGTTGAA
TGCGGACCTGTCGCTCATTAGGTTGGTCTCGTATAAATGGATGCTTCATCAATTGTTCTGTTGCTGGTCG
CTGGCTGTGATTCTTTACCAAGCAGCTCTCAATAAATGACTGGAATTTTTTTGACCACTTCTTAGACTTC
AGCCGAGGCGCTGGATTCCGGGGGATGAGGAAGAGAGCTCTCATGGGGTGCATGTCACAGAGAGGGGGAG
CACCTTCTGCCATTTCAATGGCGGTGATACCCAAAGACCACAAGTCACTCTTGAAATCATATGTGGCATC
TGGGTTTTCATCACAGGCAATAACTTCTGGTGCCATCCAGTAGGGAGTTCCAATGAAAGTATTCCTCCTG
CCCACTGTTCGATCAAGCTGAGCACTGACTCCAAAGTCCACTAGTTTAACTTCTGCATTTTCAGTCAGCA
AGACATTTTGCCCTTTAATATCTCGATGAATCACTTTATGCTGGTGCAGGTGACTCAGCCCCCGTAAGAT
TTCCCTGCAGATGTATGCAATCCACTCCTCTTTCAACGTGTTACCTTTTGTGTTCTTGATCAGGTCGGTG
ACAGAGCCAGCACCACAAAACTCCATCACCAACCAAAGTTGGTCATCCATGCCTGGTGGGTTCTTTTTGA
TAAAAGCACCATAGTATGTAGCAATATTCCGGTGATGAGAATATTTCTTCAACATGTTAATTTCTTGTTT
GATTTCTTCCTCTTCATCCCCTGTGACATCCATAACCTTGATGGCTGCAAGCTGGCCCGTTTTGACATGA
CGACCCTTATAAACTTGCCCGTATGTTCCATTTCCAACAAGTTCCACCAATTCAAAGATCCCTGCAGGGT
CCCTCAGAGCCGAGAGATCTATTTCATCCAGGCTTCGAGCCGGGGAGTCGCTCGCCATGGCGATCGCTAG
CCCTATAGTGAGTCGTATTAATACTCTAGCCTTAAGAGCTGTAATTGAACTGGGAGTGGACACCTGTGGA
GAGAAAGGCAAAGTGGATGTCAGTAAGACCAATAGGTGCCTATCAGAAACGCAAGAGTCTTCTCTGTCTC
GACAAGCCCAGTTTCTATTGGTCTCCTTAAACCTGTCTTGTAACCTTGATACTTACCTGCCCAGTGCCTC
ACGACCAACTTCTGCAGCTTAAGTTCGAGACTGTTGTGTCAGAAGCACTGACTGCGTTAGCAATTTAACT
GTGATAAACTACCGCAATAAAGCTTCTAGTGATCTGACGGTTCACTAAACCAGCTCTGCTTATATAGACC
TCCCACCGTACACGCCTACCGCCCATTTGCGTCAACGGGGCGGGGTTATTACGACATTTTGGAAAGTCCC
GTTGATTTTGGTGCCAAAACAAACTCCCATTGACGTCAATGGGGTGGAGACTTGGAAATCCCCGTGAGTC
AAACCGCTATCCACGCCCATTGGTGTACTGCCAAAACCGCATCACCATGGTAATAGCGATGACTAATACG
TAGATGTACTGCCAAGTAGGAAAGTCCCGTAAGGTCATGTACTGGGCATAATGCCAGGCGGGCCATTTAC
CGTCATTGACGTCAATAGGGGGCGGACTTGGCATATGATACACTTGATGTACTGCCAAGTGGGCAGTTTA
CCGTAAATACTCCACCCATTGACGTCAATGGAAAGTCCCTATTGGCGTTACTATGGGAACATACGTCATT
ATTGACGTCAATGGGCGGGGGTCGTTGGGCGGTCAGCCAGGCGGGCCATTTACCGTAAGTTATGTAACGC
GGAACTCCATATATGGGCTATGAACTAATGACCCCGTAATTGATTACTATTAATAACTAGTCAATAATCA
ATGCCAACATGGCGGTCATATTGGACATGAGCCAATATAAATGTACATATTATGATATAGATACAACGTA
TGCAATGGCCAATAGCCAATATTGATTTATGCTATATAACCAATGAATAATATGGCTAATGGCCAATATT
GAAGATCTCGATCCTCTACGCCGGACGCATCGTGGCCGGAGTACTGCGGTTTATCTCGATGGCTACGAGG
GCAGACAGTAAGTGGATTTACCATAATCCCTTAATTGTACGCACCGCTAAAACGCGTAATCTCATGACGG
GGTGGTGCGTAACGGCAAAAGCACCGCCGGACATCAGCGCTAGCGGAGTGTATACTGGCTTACTATGTTG
GCACTGATGAGGGTGTCAGTGAAGTGCTTCATGTGGCAGGAGAAAAAAGGCTGCACCGGTGCGTCAGCAG
AATATGTGATACAGGATATATTCCGCTTCCTCGCTCACTGACTCGCTACGCTCGGTCGTTCGACTGCGGC
GAGCGGAAATGGCTTACGAACGGGGCGGAGATTTCCTGGAAGATGCCAGGAAGATACTTAACAGGGAAGT
GAGAGGGCCGCGGCAAAGCCGTTTTTCCATAGGCTCCGCCCCCCTGACAAGCATCACGAAATCTGACGCT
CAAATCAGTGGTGGCGAAACCCGACAGGACTATAAAGATACCAGGCGTTTCCCCCTGGCGGCTCCCTCGT
GCGCTCTCCTGTTCCTGCCTTTCGGTTTACCGGTGTCATTCCGCTGTTATGGCCGCGTTTGTCTCATTCC
ACGCCTGACACTCAGTTCCGGGTAGGCAGTTCGCTCCAAGCTGGACTGTATGCACGAACCCCCCGTTCAG
TCCGACCGCTGCGCCTTATCCGGTAACTATCGTCTTGAGTCCAACCCGGAAAGACATGCAAAAGCACCAC
TGGCAGCAGCCACTGGTAATTGATTTAGAGGAGTTAGTCTTGAAGTCATGCGCCGGTTAAGGCTAAACTG
AAAGGACAAGTTTTGGTGACTGCGCTCCTCCAAGCCAGTTACCTCGGTTCAAAGAGTTGGTAGCTCAGAG
AACCTTCGAAAAACCGCCCTGCAAGGCGGTTTTTTCGTTTTCAGAGCAAGAGATTACGCGCAGACCAAAA
CGATCTCAAGAAGATCATCTTAGGGGTTTGAGGGCCAATGGAACGAAAACGTACGTTTATGGTATAACTT
ATTGATTATAATACAGTATACAAAGGTCCCTTTTCAGGGACCCTTTCGTATGTTGTAGCTGATTTTATTT
TCTTCTTTTCTTTTGGGTGCTTTTAATAGCCATATATGATGTTTCATATAAAGTTAAAAGTTTCCCCATC
TGTCTATCTATAGCGTCATGTTTTTCAGGATTTCTTAATTTCTGCAGCAGTTTAGATATATATTTCGCAG
GTAACTTTATTATTAATGAATTATGGGATTGATACATTTCCTTTGTCCAATCTAAATCTTTTCCTGATTT
CAATACCTCACTCTCATCTCTATTAATTATAAAACCGAGCTTTCCATACGGACCTGTTAAATATGATTGT
AATTGTCTATACTCAGATGGACCTAATTCTTCAAAATTTTTAGCATCAAAAACAACTTGTCTTGTTTTAT
AGTCCTCCAATACTCGTTTCCAAAAATCAGATTTGCCACCATTGGTGCCTATAATATCTCGTCTCTGAAC
TGCGTTACCATTTGGATGGGACTTGATGTCTGTTAGGTGGGATGCAAATACTATTCTTAGTGCGTCTAAA
CACCATTGTTCAAATTCAGTGGCACCTTCATTTCCTATCGGTATCTGATCTAGATGAGTAGTTATTTGAC
CTATTGTTTTATTTCTAATGGCTGAATTATCTGAAATAATATTAATATCATATTCGTCATTTATCTCCTC
TGCTTCCTCTGGAGCAAGTGCATTACGATTTAGATTCAAACCAAGCCAGTAACATGGATGAATTAATAAT
TTCTCATTACTTTCAAAACCTTTATCTGGAGTTCGCCCGTCATGGCAAAATGAATAGGATGAGGTGTTTT
TATCACGAATACCAACAAATCCTACACTATACAAACTTTGGAGAATTCCACTTGCCTTTAACAACTGTAT
TTCAGACGTTATTTTAGGATCTCCATTTTCTTCGATTAATTCGAAAGATGCTTCTATTTTTTTTAAGCAC
GTATAAACTGTTAATTCAGGTTCAATGCTACGAAATGCACTAGTTATAACCTGTATTGAAGGAAAGATCT
TCTGATACTCTTTCCAGAGATCTTCAAGTCTGGCCATGGAAATTGACTTGGCTGCATATTCTAGGTCAGT
GTTTATGATAGTTTCTCTATTCTCTCTGAATGCGGAAAAAAAAGCTTCATTCAACAATGATAGTAAATCC
CTGGGCCGGTAAAGGGTAAATTGCAAACATCGCTTAAAACCATTCCTCCCTTTAAGATCATCCGCTGTGC
ATCTATCCCAAACTCGTTGATCTTTCTCAATATCTAGCTTAAATGCTACTTTCATTCTTTTAGCTGACAG
CATTAGGAGTTGTGCCCAGTCCCAATGCAACCTTATGACTTGACCCTCTATATTTCTCGAGTAATCAGGA
TCTTCCTTTGATAGCGACCTAAATATATTATCCCTTAAAAAAATTATTGGACGAATGCATTTTGCTTTTT
GATTTAATTCAATAGATGCATATGCTAGACCTGCAATGATTCCAATTCCTATATTATCCGGTTCATACGC
CTCATCTAGCTTATCCATTAATATGACAACTTTCCTGTCTGAGCGTTCAAGAAGTGATACTATATTATTT
TCTATTTCTGAGATATTCAAATTGAATTGAAGATCACCAATTGATTCTTCTGGGTTATTTTCATCTAAAT
ACTCCTTTGCGACAAGCCTACACTTTCTTAAAATGTCACCTTGTGCAGAATTCCATTTTTTCAAATGTTC
ATTCAACAATGTTTCTGATGATATTTGAGATGACAATTTGTAATGAGATGATATATATGATGCTATCTCC
ATTAGCATAGCGTATCGCCATAATAGTCTTGTTGCTGCCCTTGCTAAATTAAATGATCCTGTAAATGGTT
TCAACATTGATCTGAAACCAATAATTTGAGAATCGTCTGGTGAGAAACTCAGGATTAATATTTTTTTGTC
TTTCTTCCAATGCTCATTTAGCTGAATAAATAAAGCACTTTTACCTGTCCCTCGTCTACCAACAACAATG
GTCCTGTCATCAGTTTCAATTAGAGTCCTAAAGTCAGCAGTTTCAATGAAAGCATTACTCAACATCTTTT
TATCATTTTCTGCTGTCGTATCACCAAACGGATTAGACTTTGAAGTAATATTCAATTCCATATTCAACCT
TTTATGTTAGTTGCTTTCATTTATTACTTTATATACTGTTGAACGAGCAATATTCATTGTTTTTGATATA
TGTGAGGCACCTAACCCCTGTTGCCACATATTTAATACTGCATCTCTATCTATTTTTCTTTTTCTACCAA
AAACAACTCCTTTTGCCATTGCCTCTTGGCGACCTTCATTGGTACGCTCTAGTATTCTCTGTCGTTCTGC
CTGGGCCACTGCAGATAGAATAGTGACAACCATTTTACCCATCTCCCCATCGGTACTGATTCCGTCATCA
ATAAACCGAATGGATACACCTTGGGCGTCAAACTCTTTTATTAACTGGATCATGTCAGCAGTATCGCGCC
CAAGGCGGTCAAGTTTCTTCACCAAGATGACGTCACCTTCCTCCACCTTCATCCTCAGCAAGTCCAGCCC
TTTCCGATCGCTTGAACTGCCCGATGCCTTGTCAGTAAAGATGCGATTTGCTTTCACGCCTGCGTCTTTG
AGTGCCCGAACCTGAATATCGAGAGATTGCTGGCTGGTTGATACCCGTGCGTAACCAAAAAGTCGCATAA
AAATGTATCCTAAATCAAATATCGGACAAGCAGTGTCTGTTATAACAAAAAATCGATTTAATAGACACAT
TAACAGCACTGTTTTTATGTGTGCGATAATTTATAATATTTCGGACGGTTGCAAAATTGTTAATGAATAA
CTGTCAGGTAGGGAGCCTGATATGCCTGTCGACTTTCTAACCTCTGACCAAAAACAGAATTACGGTTGTT
ATGCTGCAGAACCTAATGACGTGCAACTGGCGCGCTATTTTCATCTTGATGAACGGGATCTGGCCTTCAT
TAACCAACGACGGGGCAAACATAATAGGCTGGGCATTGCGCTTCAGCTCACCACAGCCCGTTTTCTGGGA
ACATTTCTGACGGATTTAACTCAGGTTCTGCCTGGTGTTCAACATTTTGTCGCGGTACAGCTTAATATCC
ACCGTCCAGAAGTTCTCTCCCGCTATGCTGAACGGGACACTACCCTTAGAGAACATACTGCATTAATTAA
GGAATATTACGGCTATCATGAATTTGGTGATTTTCCATGGTCTTTCCGCCTGAAGCGTCTGCTATATACC
CGGGCGTGGCTCAGTAATGAGCGACCGGGTCTGATGTTTGATTTTGCCACTGCATGGTTGCTTCAAAATA
AGGTATTACTGCCCGGAGCAACCACACTAGTACGTCTCATCAGTGAAATTCGTGAAAGGGCAAATCAGCG
GCTGTGGAAAAAGCTGGCCGCACTGCCGAACAAATGGCAGGCAGCTCAAGTGATGGAGCTTCTGGTCATT
CCGGAAGGTCAGCGTGTATCAGCACTGGAACAGTTGAAAAAAGGCCCTGTTACAGTCAGTGGACCTGCGT
TTAATGAAGCGCTGGAACGATATATCCGATTACGAAGTCTTGAGTTTTCCCGACTGAACTTTTCCGGTCT
GCCTGCCATTCAACTGCGTAATCTGGCTCGTTATGCTGGCATGGCGTCGGTAAAATATATCGCTCGAATG
CCACAGCAGAGAAAGCTTGCTGTACTTACTGCATTCGTTAAAGCACAGGAAATAACGGCATTAGACGATG
CCGTTGATGTGCTTGATATGCTAATTCTGGACATTATCCGCGAAGCAAAGAAAACCGGGCAAAAAAAAAG
ACTCAGGACACTGAAAGATCTTGATCAGGCCGCATTGTTACTGGCGCGGGCATGTGCATTGTTGCTGGAT
GATAATACAGATGTCCCAGATCTCAGGCAGGTTATCTTCAAGTGCGTACCCAAAAACAGACTGGCAGAAT
CTGTAAGCAAGGTTAATGAACTTGCTCGTCCACAGAACAATAATTTCCATGACGAAATGGTTGAGCAGTA
CGGTCGGGTTAAACGTTTTCTTCCGGCGGTGTTGCGGGACCTGCATTTCCGTGCGGCACCGGCAGGTGAA
CATGTACTGGCTGCGATTCATTATCTGGCAGAACTGAATGGTTCGAAAAAGCGCATCCTTGATGATGCGC
CTGAACATATTATCACCGGTCCCTGGAAACGCCTCGTATACGATGCGGAGGGACGGATACAGCGTGCAGG
TTATTCACTATGTTTGCTGGAACGCCTTCAGGATGCACTGCGCCGCCGGGACATCTGGCTTGAAAACAGT
GATCGCTGGGGAGATCCTCGCGAGAAGTTGTTGCAAGGTGAAGAGTGGCAGACTCAGCGTATTCCTGTCT
GTCGGGCACTGGGACATCCTGTCGATGGACGTAAAGGTGTGCAACAACTGGCTATTCAGCTGGATGAGAC
CTGGAAAGCCGTGGCATCACGATTTGAAAAGAATGCGGAAGTTCATATCTGTAATGAAGGTAAATATCCA
TCCCTGACTATCAGTTGTCTGGAGAAACAGGAAGAGCCACCATCATTGCTTCGTCTAAATAATCGGATCA
AACAGCTACTCCCACCGGTAGATTTAACGGAACTGTTACTTGAGATAGATGCCCAGACAGGATTTACACA
TGAGTTTGCGCATGTCAGTGAATCTGGTGCTCGAGCGCAAGATTTGCACATCAGTTTATGTGCGGTATTG
ATGGCTGAAGCCTGTAATATCGGACTGGAACCGCTGATAAAGCACAATATACCAGCACTGACCCGCCATC
GGCTCAGTTGGGTGAAACAGAATTACCTTCGTGCAGAAACGCTGGTCAGCGCCAATGCCCGCCTGGTTGA
TTTTCAGTCCACACTGGAGCTTGCTGGTCGTTGGGGAGGTGGAGAAGTGGCATCAGCTGACGGCATGCGC
TTTGTCACACCAGTGAAGACCATCAACTCAGGATCTAACAGAAAATATTTTGGTTCTGGACGAGGCATCA
CCTGGTATAACTTCGTATCTGATCAGTACTCTGGGTTCCATGGCATTGTGGTACCCGGTACATTACGGGA
TTCGATTTTTGTACTGGAAGGACTTCTTGAGCAGCAGACAGGGCTGAATCCAGTTGAAATCATGACAGAC
ACTGCGGGTAGCAGCGATATTATTTTCGGTCTGTTCTGGCTACTGGGGTATCAGTTTTCCCCCCGGCTTG
CCGATGCAGGTGAGGCGGTGTTCTGGCGGGTGAATAAATCGGCAAACTACGGAGTACTGGATAAGTTGGC
CCGAGGATATGCAGATCTGTCAAAAGCGGAGAGTCAGTGGGATGAGATGATGCGAACCGCTGGTTCGCTG
AAGTTGGGTACAATTCATGCGTCAGAACTCATTCGCTCTTTACTGAAAAGCTCGCGCCCATCAGGACTGG
CACAGGCAATTATGGAAGTAGGGCGTGTAAACAAAACGCTATATCTCCTCAATTATATTGATGATGAAGA
TTATCGTCGGCGGATCCTGACGCAGCTTAATCGAGGAGAAGGCCGCCACGCTGTGGCTCGTGCGATTTGT
TACGGACAACGCGGAGAGATCAGAAAGCGTTATCGTGAAGGGCAGGAAGATCAACTGGGGGCGCTGGGCC
TGGTTACTAATGCAGTGGTTCTGTGGAACACGCTCTATATGGAGGAAGCGTTGAGCTGGATGCGCCGTAA
TGGCGAAGAAATTATAGATGAAGATATCGCTCGGCTATCTCCCCTGATGCACGGGCATATCAATATGTTG
GGCCATTATACATTCACGTTGCCAGAGGATATTTTAAAAGGGGAACTGAGAGCTCTAAATTTAAATATAA
ACAACGAATTATCTCCTTAACGTACGTTTTCGTTCCATTGGCCCTCAAACCCCTCTTATTAATCAGATAA
AATATTTCTAGATTTCAGTGCAATTTATCTCTTCAAATGTAGCACCTGAAGTCAGCCCCATACGATATAA
GTTGTAATTCTCATGTTTGACAGCTTATCATCGCATGAGCGGATCCTTATCGCTATCGATTCACACAAAA
AACCAACACACAGATGTAATGAAAATAAAGATATTTTATTGCGGCCATCGTGATGGCAGGTTGGGCGTCG
CTTGGTCGGTCATTTCGAACCCCAGAGTCCCGCTCAGAAGAACTCGTCAAGAAGGCGATAGAAGGCGATG
CGCTGCGAATCGGGAGCGGCGATACCGTAAAGCACGAGGAAGCGGTCAGCCCATTCGCCGCCAAGCTCTT
CAGCAATATCACGGGTAGCCAACGCTATGTCCTGATAGCGGTCCGCCACACCCAGCCGGCCACAGTCGAT
GAATCCAGAAAAGCGGCCATTTTCCACCATGATATTCGGCAAG
